Addgene plasmid #40778: BBa_J72110-BBa_J72094
Depositing lab: Christopher Anderson. Depositing organization: University of California, Berkeley. Publication: Scalable plasmid transfer using engineered P1-based phagemids. Kittleson JT, DeLoache W, Cheng HY, Anderson JC. ACS Synth Biol. 2012 Dec 21;1(12):583-9. doi: 10.1021/sb300054p. Epub 2012 Aug 30. PubMed 23656280.
Backbone
  Vector backbone: p15a, AmpR, CamR
  Backbone size w/o insert (bp): 3209
  Total vector size (bp): 4815
  Vector type: Bacterial Expression, Synthetic Biology
Growth in bacteria
  Bacterial resistance: Ampicillin, 100 μg/mL
  Growth temperature: 37°C
  Growth strain: DH10B
  Copy number: High Copy
Gene/Insert
  Gene/Insert name: AraC-pBad + coi
  Insert size (bp): 1606
Terms and licenses: Academic/Nonprofit Terms; Industry Terms: Not Available to Industry
Depositor comments: For detailed composition information, look up the backbone (BBa_J72110) and insert (BBa_J72094) on the Registry of Standard Biological Parts (partsregistry.org) 2 nt mismatches, T286C and T444C, both in AraC do not effect function.
How to cite: BBa_J72110-BBa_J72094 was a gift from Christopher Anderson (Addgene plasmid # 40778 ; http://n2t.net/addgene:40778 ; RRID:Addgene_40778)
