[The description below was written by a language model from this plasmid's Addgene catalogue record and the feature table of its GenBank file.]
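Description:
BBa_J72110-BBa_J72094 is a 4.8 kb bacterial expression plasmid from a synthetic-biology parts collection, made by joining a BioBrick-style backbone (BBa_J72110) to an insert part (BBa_J72094). It replicates in E. coli from a p15A origin, which is compatible with ColE1-type plasmids. The catalogue lists it as high copy, whereas the feature annotation describes p15A as medium copy. The backbone carries two resistance genes, beta-lactamase with its own promoter and chloramphenicol acetyltransferase followed by a lambda t0 terminator, and the record lists ampicillin as the selection. A single loxP site lies between the two markers, and attB1 and attB2 Gateway-type sites are annotated in the backbone. The record does not explain what these sites are for.

The 1.6 kb insert is an arabinose-inducible cassette. araC is transcribed divergently from the araBAD promoter, so its product represses the promoter without L-arabinose and activates it when the sugar is present. According to the catalogue entry, the promoter drives coi. This gene is not annotated in the feature table, but it presumably occupies the unannotated gap between the promoter and the rrnB T1 and T7Te terminators that close the unit. In bacteriophage P1, coi encodes an inactivator of the C1 lysis repressor, so its expression pushes a P1 lysogen towards lytic growth. This fits the associated work on engineered P1-based phagemids for scalable plasmid transfer, where arabinose-controlled coi would allow induction of phage particle production on demand, although the record does not state this use explicitly. The depositor notes two single-nucleotide differences within araC that do not affect function.
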