LOCUS       Exported 4815 bp ds-DNA circular SYN 13-MAY-2021
DEFINITION  synthetic circular DNA
ACCESSION   .
VERSION     .
KEYWORDS    BBa_J72110-BBa_J72094
SOURCE      synthetic DNA construct
  ORGANISM  synthetic DNA construct
REFERENCE   1 (bases 1 to 4815)
  AUTHORS   Kittleson JT, DeLoache W, Cheng HY, Anderson JC
  TITLE     Scalable plasmid transfer using engineered P1-based phagemids.
  JOURNAL   ACS Synth Biol. 2012 Dec 21;1(12):583-9. doi: 10.1021/sb300054p.
            Epub 2012 Aug 30.
  PUBMED    23656280
REFERENCE   2 (bases 1 to 4815)
  AUTHORS   .
  TITLE     Direct Submission
  JOURNAL   Exported May 13, 2021 from SnapGene Server 1.1.58
            http://www.snapgene.com
FEATURES             Location/Qualifiers
     source          1..4815
                     /organism="synthetic DNA construct"
                     /mol_type="other DNA"
     CDS             complement(60..938)
                     /codon_start=1
                     /gene="araC"
                     /product="L-arabinose regulatory protein"
                     /label=araC
                     /translation="MAEAQNDPLLPGYSFNAHLVAGLTPIEANGYLDFFIDRPLGMKGY
                     ILNLTIRGQGVVKNQGREFVCRPGDILLFPPGEIHHYGRHPEAREWYHQWVYFRPRAYW
                     HEWLNWPSIFANTGFFRPDEAHQPHFSDLFGQIINAGQGEGRYSELLAINLLEQLLLRR
                     MEAINESLHPPMDNRVREACQYISDHLADSNFDIASVAQHVCLSPSRLSHLFRQQLGIS
                     VLSWREDQRISQAKLLLSTTRMPIATVGRNVGFDDQLYFSRVFKKCTGASPSEFRAGCE
                     EKVNDVAVKLS"
     promoter        965..1249
                     /gene="araBAD"
                     /label=araBAD promoter
                     /note="promoter of the L-arabinose operon of E. coli; the
                     araC regulatory gene is transcribed in the opposite
                     direction (Guzman et al., 1995)"
     primer_bind     1172..1191
                     /label=pBAD Forward
                     /note="For vectors with E. coli araBAD promoter, forward
                     primer"
     terminator      1501..1572
                     /label=rrnB T1 terminator
                     /note="transcription terminator T1 from the E. coli rrnB
                     gene"
     terminator      1588..1615
                     /label=T7Te terminator
                     /note="phage T7 early transcription terminator"
     protein_bind    complement(1727..1751)
                     /gene="mutant version of attB"
                     /label=attB2
                     /bound_moiety="BP Clonase(TM)"
                     /note="recombination site for the Gateway(R) BP reaction"
     rep_origin      1831..2376
                     /direction=RIGHT
                     /label=p15A ori
                     /note="Plasmids containing the medium-copy-number p15A
                     origin of replication can be propagated in E. coli cells
                     that contain a second plasmid with the ColE1 origin. "
     primer_bind     2277..2296
                     /label=pBR322ori-F
                     /note="pBR322 origin, forward primer"
     CDS             2799..3458
                     /codon_start=1
                     /gene="cat"
                     /product="chloramphenicol acetyltransferase"
                     /label=CmR
                     /note="confers resistance to chloramphenicol"
                     /translation="MEKKITGYTTVDISQWHRKEHFEAFQSVAQCTYNQTVQLDITAFL
                     KTVKKNKHKFYPAFIHILARLMNAHPEFRMAMKDGELVIWDSVHPCYTVFHEQTETFSS
                     LWSEYHDDFRQFLHIYSQDVACYGENLAYFPKGFIENMFFVSANPWVSFTSFDLNVANM
                     DNFFAPVFTMGKYYTQGDKVLMPLAIQVHHAVCDGFHVGRMLNELQQYCDEWQGGA"
     primer_bind     complement(2865..2884)
                     /label=CAT-R
                     /note="Chloramphenicol resistance gene, reverse primer"
     terminator      3479..3573
                     /label=lambda t0 terminator
                     /note="transcription terminator from phage lambda"
     protein_bind    3586..3619
                     /label=loxP
                     /bound_moiety="Cre recombinase"
                     /note="Cre-mediated recombination occurs in the 8-bp core
                     sequence (GCATACAT)."
     promoter        3657..3761
                     /gene="bla"
                     /label=AmpR promoter
     CDS             3762..4622
                     /codon_start=1
                     /gene="bla"
                     /product="beta-lactamase"
                     /label=AmpR
                     /note="confers resistance to ampicillin, carbenicillin, and
                     related antibiotics"
                     /translation="MSIQHFRVALIPFFAAFCLPVFAHPETLVKVKDAEDQLGARVGYI
                     ELDLNSGKILESFRPEERFPMMSTFKVLLCGAVLSRIDAGQEQLGRRIHYSQNDLVEYS
                     PVTEKHLTDGMTVRELCSAAITMSDNTAANLLLTTIGGPKELTAFLHNMGDHVTRLDRW
                     EPELNEAIPNDERDTTMPVAMATTLRKLLTGELLTLASRQQLIDWMEADKVAGPLLRSA
                     LPAGWFIADKSGAGERGSRGIIAALGPDGKPSRIVVIYTTGSQATMDERNRQIAEIGAS
                     LIKHW"
     primer_bind     complement(3980..3999)
                     /label=Amp-R
                     /note="Ampicillin resistance gene, reverse primer"
     protein_bind    4722..4746
                     /gene="mutant version of attB"
                     /label=attB1
                     /bound_moiety="BP Clonase(TM)"
                     /note="recombination site for the Gateway(R) BP reaction"
     terminator      4770..4813
                     /label=bacterial terminator
                     /note="putative bacterial transcription terminator"
ORIGIN
        1 gaattcatga gatctctatg ctactccatc gagccgtcaa ttgtctgatt cgttaccaat
       61 tatgacaact tgacggctac atcattcact ttttcttcac aaccggcacg gaactcgctc
      121 gggctggccc cggtgcattt tttaaatacc cgcgagaaat agagttgatc gtcaaaacca
      181 acattgcgac cgacggtggc gataggcatc cgggtggtgc tcaaaagcag cttcgcctgg
      241 ctgatacgtt ggtcctcgcg ccagcttaag acgctaatcc ctaactgctg gcggaaaaga
      301 tgtgacagac gcgacggcga caagcaaaca tgctgtgcga cgctggcgat atcaaaattg
      361 ctgtctgcca ggtgatcgct gatgtactga caagcctcgc gtacccgatt atccatcggt
      421 ggatggagcg actcgttaat cgcttccatg cgccgcagta acaattgctc aagcagattt
      481 atcgccagca gctccgaata gcgcccttcc ccttgcccgg cgttaatgat ttgcccaaac
      541 aggtcgctga aatgcggctg gtgcgcttca tccgggcgaa agaaccccgt attggcaaat
      601 attgacggcc agttaagcca ttcatgccag taggcgcgcg gacgaaagta aacccactgg
      661 tgataccatt cgcgagcctc cggatgacga ccgtagtgat gaatctctcc tggcgggaac
      721 agcaaaatat cacccggtcg gcaaacaaat tctcgtccct gatttttcac caccccctga
      781 ccgcgaatgg tgagattgag aatataacct ttcattccca gcggtcggtc gataaaaaaa
      841 tcgagataac cgttggcctc aatcggcgtt aaacccgcca ccagatgggc attaaacgag
      901 tatcccggca gcaggggatc attttgcgct tcagccatac ttttcatact cccgccattc
      961 agagaagaaa ccaattgtcc atattgcatc agacattgcc gtcactgcgt cttttactgg
     1021 ctcttctcgc taaccaaacc ggtaaccccg cttattaaaa gcattctgta acaaagcggg
     1081 accaaagcca tgacaaaaac gcgtaacaaa agtgtctata atcacggcag aaaagtccac
     1141 attgattatt tgcacggcgt cacactttgc tatgccatag catttttatc cataagatta
     1201 gcggatctta cctgacgctt tttatcgcaa ctctctactg tttctccata cccggatctt
     1261 acagtgaggc ataattatgg ctttcattcc accaaccatc gacgacgtta gacattgctc
     1321 taacgcttta tctgtagacc ccgccgaaac cgacgctgcc cgcgccattg ctgaacacta
     1381 ctcaaagata tccaatcagg agtaccgcat cacccaagac gacctggatg atctcactga
     1441 cacaatcgaa tatctcatgg ccactaacca gccagactca caataaggat ctccaggcat
     1501 caaataaaac gaaaggctca gtcgaaagac tgggcctttc gttttatctg ttgtttgtcg
     1561 gtgaacgctc tctactagag tcacactggc tcaccttcgg gtgggccttt ctgcgtttat
     1621 aggatcctaa ctcgacgtgc aggcttcctc gctcactgac tcgctgcgct cggtcgttcg
     1681 gctgcggcga gcggtatcag ctcactcaaa ggcggtaatc aattcgaccc agctttcttg
     1741 tacaaagtgg ttgatcctta cagatcccgg ttatccacag aatcagggga ggccttagaa
     1801 atattttatc tgattaataa gatgatcttc ttgagatcgt tttggtctgc gcgtaatctc
     1861 ttgctctgaa aacgaaaaaa ccgccttgca gggcggtttt tcgaaggttc tctgagctac
     1921 caactctttg aaccgaggta actggcttgg aggagcgcag tcaccaaaac ttgtcctttc
     1981 agtttagcct taaccggcgc atgacttcaa gactaactcc tctaaatcaa ttaccagtgg
     2041 ctgctgccag tggtgctttt gcatgtcttt ccgggttgga ctcaagacga tagttaccgg
     2101 ataaggcgca gcggtcggac tgaacggggg gttcgtgcat acagtccagc ttggagcgaa
     2161 ctgcctaccc ggaactgagt gtcaggcgtg gaatgagaca aacgcggcca taacagcgga
     2221 atgacaccgg taaaccgaaa ggcaggaaca ggagagcgca cgagggagcc gccaggggga
     2281 aacgcctggt atctttatag tcctgtcggg tttcgccacc actgatttga gcgtcagatt
     2341 tcgtgatgct tgtcaggggg gcggagccta tggaaaaacg gctttgccgc ggccctctca
     2401 cttccctgtt aagtatcttc ctggcatctt ccaggaaatc tccgccccgt tcgtaagcca
     2461 tttccgctcg ccgcagtcga acgaccgagc gtagcgagtc agtgagcgag gaagcggaat
     2521 atatcctgta tcacatattc tgctgacgca ccggtgcagc cttttttctc ctgccacatg
     2581 aagcacttca ctgacaccct catcagtgcc aacatagtaa gccagtatac actccgctag
     2641 cgctgatgtc cggcggtgcg catgccgtta agggattttg gtcatgaact agcttgatcg
     2701 ggcacgtaag aggttccaac tttcaccata atgaaataag atcactaccg ggcgtatttt
     2761 ttgagttatc gagattttca ggagctaagg aagctaaaat ggagaaaaaa atcactggat
     2821 ataccaccgt tgatatatcc caatggcatc gtaaagaaca ttttgaggca tttcagtcag
     2881 ttgctcaatg tacctataac cagaccgttc agctggatat tacggccttt ttaaagaccg
     2941 taaagaaaaa taagcacaag ttttatccgg cctttattca cattcttgcc cgcctgatga
     3001 atgctcatcc ggaatttcgt atggcaatga aagacggtga gctggtgata tgggatagtg
     3061 ttcacccttg ttacaccgtt ttccatgagc aaactgaaac gttttcatcg ctctggagtg
     3121 aataccacga cgatttccgg cagtttctac acatatattc gcaagatgtg gcgtgttacg
     3181 gtgaaaacct ggcctatttc cctaaagggt ttattgagaa tatgtttttc gtctcagcca
     3241 atccctgggt gagtttcacc agttttgatt taaacgtggc caatatggac aacttcttcg
     3301 cccccgtttt caccatgggc aaatattata cgcaaggcga caaggtgctg atgccgctgg
     3361 cgattcaggt tcatcatgcc gtttgtgatg gcttccatgt cggcagaatg cttaatgaat
     3421 tacaacagta ctgcgatgag tggcagggcg gggcgtaatt tgatatcgag ctcgcttgga
     3481 ctcctgttga tagatccagt aatgacctca gaactccatc tggatttgtt cagaacgctc
     3541 ggttgccgcc gggcgttttt tattggtgag aatccaagcc tgcagataac ttcgtatagc
     3601 atacattata cgaagttatc tcgaggacgt caggtggcac ttttcgggga aatgtgcgcg
     3661 gaacccctat ttgtttattt ttctaaatac attcaaatat gtatccgctc atgagacaat
     3721 aaccctgata aatgcttcaa taatattgaa aaaggaagag tatgagtatt caacatttcc
     3781 gtgtcgccct tattcccttt tttgcggcat tttgccttcc tgtttttgct cacccagaaa
     3841 cgctggtgaa agtaaaagat gctgaagatc agttgggtgc acgagtgggt tacatcgaac
     3901 tggatctcaa cagcggtaag atccttgaga gttttcgccc cgaagaacgt tttccaatga
     3961 tgagcacttt taaagttctg ctatgtggcg cggtattatc ccgtattgac gccgggcaag
     4021 agcaactcgg tcgccgcata cactattctc agaatgactt ggttgagtac tcaccagtca
     4081 cagaaaagca tcttacggat ggcatgacag taagagaatt atgcagtgct gccataacca
     4141 tgagtgataa cactgcggcc aacttacttc tgacaacgat cggaggaccg aaggagctaa
     4201 ccgctttttt gcacaacatg ggggatcatg taactcgcct tgatcgttgg gaaccggagc
     4261 tgaatgaagc cataccaaac gacgagcgtg acaccacgat gcctgtagca atggcaacaa
     4321 cgttgcgcaa actattaact ggcgaactac ttactctagc ttcccggcaa caattaatag
     4381 actggatgga ggcggataaa gttgcaggac cacttctgcg ctcggccctt ccggctggct
     4441 ggtttattgc tgataaatct ggagccggtg agcgtgggtc tcgcggtatc attgcagcac
     4501 tggggccaga tggtaagccc tcccgtatcg tagttatcta cacgacgggg agtcaggcaa
     4561 ctatggatga acgaaataga cagatcgctg agataggtgc ctcactgatt aagcattggt
     4621 aactgtcaga ccaagtttac tcatatatac tttagattga tttaaaactt catttttaat
     4681 ttaaaaggat ctaggtgaag atccttgaat tgccattatc aacaagtttg tacaaaaaag
     4741 caggctccga attggtatca cgaggcagaa tttcagataa aaaaaatcct tagctttcgc
     4801 taaggatgat ttctg
//
