>Addgene plasmid #40778 | BBa_J72110-BBa_J72094 | addgene partial sequence | sequence record 54336 | AMP-F 5'-AAGCCCTCCCGTATCGTAGT-3'
CGCTGAGATAGGTGCCTCACTGATTAAGCATTGGTAACTGTCAGACCAAGTTTACTCATATATACTTTAG
ATTGATTTAAAACTTCATTTTTAATTTAAAAGGATCTAGGTGAAGATCCTTGAATTGCCATTATCAACAA
GTTTGTACAAAAAAGCAGGCTCCGAATTGGTATCACGAGGCAGAATTTCAGATAAAAAAAATCCTTAGCT
TTCGCTAAGGATGATTTCTGGAATTCATGAGATCTCTATGCTACTCCATCGAGCCGTCAATTGTCTGATT
CGTTACCAATTATGACAACTTGACGGCTACATCATTCACTTTTTCTTCACAACCGGCACGGAACTCGCTC
GGGCTGGCCCCGGTGCATTTTTTAAATACCCGCGAGAAATAGAGTTGATCGTCAAAACCAACATTGCGAC
CGACGGTGGCGATAGGCATCCGGGTGGTGCTCAAAAGCAGCTTCGCCTGGCTGATACGTTGGTCCTCGCG
CCAGCTTAAGACGCTAATCCCTAACTGCTGGCGGAAAAGACGTGACAGACGCGACGGCGACAAGCAAACA
TGCTGTGCGACGCTGGCGATATCAAAATTGCTGTCTGCCAGGTGATCGCTGATGTACTGACAAGCCTCGC
GTACCCGATTATCCATCGGTGGATGGAGCGACTCGTTAATCGCTTCCATGCGCCGCAGCAACAATTGCTC
AAGCAGATTTATCGCCAGCAGCTCCGAATAGCGCCCTTCCCCTTGCCCGGCGTTAATGATTTGCCCAAAC
AGGTCGCTGAAATGCGGCTGGTGCGCTTCATCCGGGCGAAAGAACCCCGTATTGGCAAATATTGACGGCC
AGTTAAGCCATTCATGCCAGTAGGCGCGCGGACGAAA
