>Addgene plasmid #40778 | BBa_J72110-BBa_J72094 | addgene partial sequence | sequence record 55195 | p15A-F 5'-gattacgcgcagaccaaaac-3'
TTATTAATCAGATAAAATATTTCTAGAGGCCTCCCCTGATTCTGTGGATAACCGGGATCTGTAAGGATCA
ACCACTTTGTACAAGAAAGCTGGGTCGAATTGATTACCGCCTTTGAGTGAGCTGATACCGCTCGCCGCAG
CCGAACGACCGAGCGCAGCGAGTCAGTGAGCGAGGAAGCCTGCACGTCGAGTTAGGATCCTATAAACGCA
GAAAGGCCCACCCGAAGGTGAGCCAGTGTGACTCTAGTAGAGAGCGTTCACCGACAAACAACAGATAAAA
CGAAAGGCCCAGTCTTTCGACTGAGCCTTTCGTTTTATTTGATGCCTGGAGATCCTTATTGTGAGTCTGG
CTGGTTAGTGGCCATGAGATATTCGATTGTGTCAGTGAGATCATCCAGGTCGTCTTGGGTGATGCGGTAC
TCCTGATTGGATATCTTTGAGTAGTGTTCAGCAATGGCGCGGGCAGCGTCGGTTTCGGCGGGGTCTACAG
ATAAAGCGTTAGAGCAATGTCTAACGTCGTCGATGGTTGGTGGAATGAAAGCCATAATTATGCCTCACTG
TAAGATCCGGGTATGGAGAAACAGTAGAGAGTTGCGATAAAAAGCGTCAGGTAAGATCCGCTAATCTTAT
GGATAAAAATGCTATGGCATAGCAAAGTGTGACGCCGTGCAAATAATCAATGTGGACTTTTCTGCCGTGA
TTATAGACACTTTTGTTACGCGTTTTTGTCATGGCTTTGGTCCCGCTTTGTTACAGAATGCTTTTAATAA
GCGGGGTTACCGGTTTGGTTAGCGAGAAGAGCCAGTAAAAGACGCAGTGACGGCAATGTCTGATGCAATA
TGGACAATTGGTTTCTTCTCTGAATGGCGGGAGTATGAAAAGTATGGCTGAAGCGCAAAATGATCCCCTG
CTGCCGGGATACTCGTT
